>Addgene plasmid #192164 | AAV-TBG-Cre-sgKmt2d | addgene full sequence | sequence record 375232 | Addgene NGS Result
GGCCTTTTGCTGGCCTTTTGCTCACATGTCCTGCAGGCAGCTGCGCGCTCGCTCGCTCACTGAGGCCGCC
CGGGCGTCGGGCGACCTTTGGTCGCCCGGCCTCAGTGAGCGAGCGAGCGCGCAGAGAGGGAGTGGCCAAC
TCCATCACTAGGGGTTCCTGCGGCCGCACGCGTGAGGGCCTATTTCCCATGATTCCTTCATATTTGCATA
TACGATACAAGGCTGTTAGAGAGATAATTGGAATTAATTTGACTGTAAACACAAAGATATTAGTACAAAA
TACGTGACGTAGAAAGTAATAATTTCTTGGGTAGTTTGCAGTTTTAAAATTATGTTTTAAAATGGACTAT
CATATGCTTACCGTAACTTGAAAGTATTTCGATTTCTTGGCTTTATATATCTTGTGGAAAGGACGAAACA
CCGTGTAATAGCTCCTGCATGGGTTTTAGAGCTAGAAATAGCAAGTTAAAATAAGGCTAGTCCGTTATCA
ACTTGAAAAAGTGGCACCGAGTCGGTGCTTTTTTTCTAGAAGAGGGCCTATTTCCCATGATTCCTTCATA
TTTGCATATACGATACAAGGCTGTTAGAGAGATAATTGGAATTAATTTGACTGTAAACACAAAGATATTA
GTACAAAATACGTGACGTAGAAAGTAATAATTTCTTGGGTAGTTTGCAGTTTTAAAATTATGTTTTAAAA
TGGACTATCATATGCTTACCGTAACTTGAAAGTATTTCGATTTCTTGGCTTTATATATCTTGTGGAAAGG
ACGAAACACCGTGTGTGAGACATGTGACAAGTTTTAGAGCTAGAAATAGCAAGTTAAAATAAGGCTAGTC
CGTTATCAACTTGAAAAAGTGGCACCGAGTCGGTGCTTTTTTGGTACCGCGGCCTCTAGACTCGAGGGGC
TGGAAGCTACCTTTGACATCATTTCCTCTGCGAATGCATGTATAATTTCTACAGAACCTATTAGAAAGGA
TCACCCAGCCTCTGCTTTTGTACAACTTTCCCTTAAAAAACTGCCAATTCCACTGCTGTTTGGCCCAATA
GTGAGAACTTTTTCCTGCTGCCTCTTGGTGCTTTTGCCTATGGCCCCTATTCTGCCTGCTGAAGACACTC
TTGCCAGCATGGACTTAAACCCCTCCAGCTCTGACAATCCTCTTTCTCTTTTGTTTTACATGAAGGGTCT
GGCAGCCAAAGCAATCACTCAAAGTTCAAACCTTATCATTTTTTGCTTTGTTCCTCTTGGCCTTGGTTTT
GTACATCAGCTTTGAAAATACCATCCCAGGGTTAATGCTGGGGTTAATTTATAACTAAGAGTGCTCTAGT
TTTGCAATACAGGACATGCTATAAAAATGGAAAGATACCGGTGCCACCATGGCCCCAAAGGTTAACCGTA
CGGCCACCATGCCCAAGAAGAAGAGGAAGGTGTCCAATCTCCTGACTGTTCACCAGAACCTCCCTGCGCT
GCCAGTAGATGCCACTAGCGATGAGGTCAGGAAAAATCTCATGGATATGTTTAGGGATAGACAGGCGTTT
TCTGAACACACCTGGAAAATGCTGCTTAGCGTGTGCCGATCCTGGGCAGCCTGGTGTAAGCTGAACAATC
GCAAATGGTTCCCCGCCGAGCCGGAGGACGTGCGCGATTACCTGCTGTATCTCCAGGCAAGAGGGCTGGC
TGTCAAGACTATCCAGCAGCACTTGGGCCAACTGAATATGCTGCATCGACGCAGCGGGCTCCCCCGGCCT
AGCGATTCAAACGCAGTCTCCCTTGTTATGAGGAGAATTAGAAAGGAAAACGTAGATGCGGGTGAGAGGG
CTAAGCAGGCTCTCGCTTTTGAGCGGACTGATTTCGACCAGGTCAGATCCCTGATGGAGAACAGCGATCG
GTGCCAGGACATCAGGAACCTCGCATTTCTGGGAATTGCATATAACACACTTCTGCGCATAGCTGAGATC
GCCCGGATCAGAGTGAAAGACATCAGTCGAACGGACGGCGGCCGGATGCTTATTCATATTGGACGCACAA
AGACATTGGTCAGCACCGCTGGCGTTGAAAAGGCCTTGTCCCTGGGCGTAACGAAGCTGGTGGAAAGATG
GATCTCAGTGTCCGGCGTGGCTGACGACCCTAATAATTACTTGTTCTGTCGAGTGAGAAAAAACGGAGTC
GCCGCGCCCTCTGCCACCAGCCAATTGAGTACACGGGCCCTTGAAGGGATCTTTGAGGCAACCCACCGAC
TCATATACGGAGCCAAGGATGACAGTGGCCAGAGGTATCTCGCCTGGTCAGGTCATTCTGCTAGGGTGGG
GGCCGCACGAGACATGGCGCGGGCAGGAGTCTCCATACCAGAGATTATGCAAGCTGGAGGTTGGACAAAT
GTGAACATCGTTATGAACTATATCCGCAATCTTGACTCTGAAACCGGGGCCATGGTGAGACTGCTCGAAG
ATGGTGACTACCCATACGATGTTCCAGATTACGCTTAAGAATTCGATATCAAGCTTAATAAAAGATCTTT
ATTTTCATTAGATCTGTGTGTTGGTTTTTTGTGTGGTAACCACGTGCGGACCGAGCGGCCGCAGGAACCC
CTAGTGATGGAGTTGGCCACTCCCTCTCTGCGCGCTCGCTCGCTCACTGAGGCCGGGCGACCAAAGGTCG
CCCGACGCCCGGGCTTTGCCCGGGCGGCCTCAGTGAGCGAGCGAGCGCGCAGCTGCCTGCAGGGGCGCCT
GATGCGGTATTTTCTCCTTACGCATCTGTGCGGTATTTCACACCGCATA
[95 nt withheld, positions 2780-2874]
T
[46 nt withheld, positions 2876-2921]
C
[141 nt withheld, positions 2923-3063]
CCTTTGACGTTGGAGTCCACGTTCTTT
[37 nt withheld, positions 3091-3127]
ACTCTATCTCGGGCTATTCTTTTGATTTATAAGGGATTTTGCCGATTTCGGTCTATTGGTTAAAAAATGA
GCTGATTTAACAAAAATTTAACGCGAATTTTAACAAAATATTAACGTTTACAATTTTATGGTGCACTCTC
AGTACAATCTGCTCTGATGCCGCATAGTTAAGCCAGCCCCGACACCCGCCAACACCCGCTGACGCGCCCT
GACGGGCTTGTCTGCTCCCGGCATCCGCTTACAGACAAGCTGTGACCGTCTCCGGGAGCTGCATGTGTCA
GAGGTTTTCACCGTCATCACCGAAACGCGCGAGACGAAAGGGCCTCGTGATACGCCTATTTTTATAGGTT
AATGTCATGATAATAATGGTTTCTTAGACGTCAGGTGGCACTTTTCGGGGAAATGTGCGCGGAACCCCTA
TTTGTTTATTTTTCTAAATACATTCAAATATGTATCCGCTCATGAGACAATAACCCTGATAAATGCTTCA
ATAATATTGAAAAAGGAAGAGTATGAGTATTCAACATTTCCGTGTCGCCCTTATTCCCTTTTTTGCGGCA
TTTTGCCTTCCTGTTTTTGCTCACCCAGAAACGCTGGTGAAAGTAAAAGATGCTGAAGATCAGTTGGGTG
CACGAGTGGGTTACATCGAACTGGATCTCAACAGCGGTAAGATCCTTGAGAGTTTTCGCCCCGAAGAACG
TTTTCCAATGATGAGCACTTTTAAAGTTCTGCTATGTGGCGCGGTATTATCCCGTATTGACGCCGGGCAA
GAGCAACTCGGTCGCCGCATACACTATTCTCAGAATGACTTGGTTGAGTACTCACCAGTCACAGAAAAGC
ATCTTACGGATGGCATGACAGTAAGAGAATTATGCAGTGCTGCCATAACCATGAGTGATAACACTGCGGC
CAACTTACTTCTGACAACGATCGGAGGACCGAAGGAGCTAACCGCTTTTTTGCACAACATGGGGGATCAT
GTAACTCGCCTTGATCGTTGGGAACCGGAGCTGAATGAAGCCATACCAAACGACGAGCGTGACACCACGA
TGCCTGTAGCAATGGCAACAACGTTGCGCAAACTATTAACTGGCGAACTACTTACTCTAGCTTCCCGGCA
ACAATTAATAGACTGGATGGAGGCGGATAAAGTTGCAGGACCACTTCTGCGCTCGGCCCTTCCGGCTGGC
TGGTTTATTGCTGATAAATCTGGAGCCGGTGAGCGTGGGTCTCGCGGTATCATTGCAGCACTGGGGCCAG
ATGGTAAGCCCTCCCGTATCGTAGTTATCTACACGACGGGGAGTCAGGCAACTATGGATGAACGAAATAG
ACAGATCGCTGAGATAGGTGCCTCACTGATTAAGCATTGGTAACTGTCAGACCAAGTTTACTCATATATA
CTTTAGATTGATTTAAAACTTCATTTTTAATTTAAAAGGATCTAGGTGAAGATCCTTTTTGATAATCTCA
TGACCAAAATCCCTTAACGTGAGTTTTCGTTCCACTGAGCGTCAGACCCCGTAGAAAAGATCAAAGGATC
TTCTTGAGATCCTTTTTTTCTGCGCGTAATCTGCTGCTTGCAAACAAAAAAACCACCGCTACCAGCGGTG
GTTTGTTTGCCGGATCAAGAGCTACCAACTCTTTTTCCGAAGGTAACTGGCTTCAGCAGAGCGCAGATAC
CAAATACTGTTCTTCTAGTGTAGCCGTAGTTAGGCCACCACTTCAAGAACTCTGTAGCACCGCCTACATA
CCTCGCTCTGCTAATCCTGTTACCAGTGGCTGCTGCCAGTGGCGATAAGTCGTGTCTTACCGGGTTGGAC
TCAAGACGATAGTTACCGGATAAGGCGCAGCGGTCGGGCTGAACGGGGGGTTCGTGCACACAGCCCAGCT
TGGAGCGAACGACCTACACCGAACTGAGATACCTACAGCGTGAGCTATGAGAAAGCGCCACGCTTCCCGA
AGGGAGAAAGGCGGACAGGTATCCGGTAAGCGGCAGGGTCGGAACAGGAGAGCGCACGAGGGAGCTTCCA
GGGGGAAACGCCTGGTATCTTTATAGTCCTGTCGGGTTTCGCCACCTCTGACTTGAGCGTCGATTTTTGT
GATGCTCGTCAGGGGGGCGGAGCCTATGGAAAAACGCCAGCAACGCGGCCTTTTTACGGTTCCT
Features (pLannotate 1.2.2; 19 found; start..end, strand, type, name):
     41..68      +  repeat_region  AAV2 ITR (fragment): inverted terminal repeat of adeno-associated virus serotype 2 inverted
     97..124     +  repeat_region  AAV2 ITR (fragment): inverted terminal repeat of adeno-associated virus serotype 2 inverted
    174..414     +  promoter       U6 promoter: RNA polymerase III promoter for human U6 snRNA
    443..518     +  misc_RNA       gRNA scaffold: guide RNA scaffold for the Streptococcus pyogenes CRISPR/Cas9 system
    532..772     +  promoter       U6 promoter: RNA polymerase III promoter for human U6 snRNA
    801..876     +  misc_RNA       gRNA scaffold: guide RNA scaffold for the Streptococcus pyogenes CRISPR/Cas9 system
    945..1354    +  promoter       TBG promoter: promoter from the human thyroxine-binding globulin gene (Yan et al., 2012)
   1433..2458    +  CDS            cre: RECR_BPP1 - Experimental evidence at protein level: Swiss-Prot protein existence level 1. Catalyzes site-specific recombination between two 34-base- pair LOXP sites. Its role is to maintain the phage genome as a monomeric unit-copy plasmid in the lysogenic state. From Escherichia phage P1 (Bacteriophage P1).
   2459..2487    +  CDS            3xHA (fragment): three tandem HA epitope tags
   2489..2507    +  misc_feature   MCS (fragment): pBluescript multiple cloning site
   2507..2555    +  polyA_signal   poly(A) signal: synthetic polyadenylation signal
   2583..2723    +  repeat_region  AAV2 ITR: inverted terminal repeat of adeno-associated virus serotype 2 inverted
   2728..2779    -  misc_feature   bom (fragment): basis of mobility region from pBR322
   2798..3253    +  rep_origin     f1 ori (sequence partly withheld): f1 bacteriophage origin of replication; arrow indicates direction of (+) strand synthesis
   3254..3303    -  misc_feature   bom (fragment): basis of mobility region from pBR322
   3405..3440    -  CDS            rop (fragment): Rop protein, which maintains plasmids at low copy number; rop
   3535..3639    +  promoter       AmpR promoter: bla
   3640..4500    +  CDS            AmpR: β-lactamase; bla; confers resistance to ampicillin, carbenicillin, and related antibiotics
   4671..5259    +  rep_origin     ori: high-copy-number ColE1/pMB1/pBR322/pUC origin of replication
