[The description below was written by a language model from this plasmid's Addgene catalogue record and pLannotate feature annotations shown in this document.]
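Description:
AAV-TBG-Cre-sgKmt2d is an adeno-associated virus transfer plasmid built on a pAAV backbone, about 5.3 kb in the sequenced record. It is propagated in E. coli through a high-copy ColE1/pUC-type origin and selected with ampicillin via the β-lactamase gene. An f1 phage origin is also present in the backbone. The payload is flanked by AAV2 inverted terminal repeats, which direct replication and packaging of the intervening DNA into AAV particles. The annotation finds the downstream ITR intact but only short fragments of the upstream one. This may reflect the difficulty of sequencing these repeats rather than a true deletion. The recombination-reduced growth strain listed is a typical choice for ITR-containing plasmids.

Between the ITRs sit two tandem human U6 (RNA polymerase III) promoters, each followed by a Streptococcus pyogenes Cas9 guide RNA scaffold, so two sgRNAs can be expressed. The plasmid name indicates targeting of Kmt2d, but the catalogue entry lists no insert and labels the plasmid an empty backbone. The feature table does not annotate the spacers, so the identity of each guide is not stated. Downstream, the hepatocyte-specific human thyroxine-binding globulin (TBG) promoter drives Cre recombinase, followed by a partial HA epitope tag match and a short synthetic polyadenylation signal.

No Cas9 is encoded, so the design fits delivery into animals carrying a Cre-activated Cas9 allele, where liver-restricted Cre would switch on Cas9 and the guides would direct editing. The record itself does not spell this out. The associated publication concerns CRISPR-based mutagenesis in genetically engineered mouse models and identifies KMT2D as a modulator of the response to immune checkpoint blockade.
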