Addgene plasmid #192164: AAV-TBG-Cre-sgKmt2d
Purpose: (Empty Backbone) AAV-TBG-Cre-sgKmt2d
Depositing lab: Sidi Chen. Depositing organization: Yale University. Publication: CRISPR-GEMM Pooled Mutagenic Screening Identifies KMT2D as a Major Modulator of Immune Checkpoint Blockade. Wang G, Chow RD, Zhu L, Bai Z, Ye L, Zhang F, Renauer PA, Dong MB, Dai X, Zhang X, Du Y, Cheng Y, Niu L, Chu Z, Kim K, Liao C, Clark P, Errami Y, Chen S. Cancer Discov. 2020 Dec;10(12):1912-1933. doi: 10.1158/2159-8290.CD-19-1448. Epub 2020 Sep 4. PubMed 32887696.
Backbone
  Vector backbone: pAAV
  Vector type: AAV
Growth in bacteria
  Bacterial resistance: Ampicillin, 100 μg/mL
  Growth temperature: 37°C
  Growth strain: NEB Stable
  Copy number: High Copy
Gene/Insert
  Gene/Insert name: None
  Mutation: NA
Terms and licenses: Academic/Nonprofit Terms; Industry Terms: Not Available to Industry
How to cite: AAV-TBG-Cre-sgKmt2d was a gift from Sidi Chen (Addgene plasmid # 192164 ; http://n2t.net/addgene:192164 ; RRID:Addgene_192164)
